>Addgene plasmid #197197 | pAAV-CAG-mNeptune2.5 | addgene full sequence | sequence record 387215 | Addgene NGS Result
TATCTACGTAGCCATGCTCTAGGAAGAGTACCATTGACGTCAATAATGACGTATGTTCCCATAGTAACGC
CAATAGGGACTTTCCATTGACGTCAATGGGTGGAGTATTTACGGTAAACTGCCCACTTGGCAGTACATCA
AGTGTATCATATGCCAAGTACGCCCCCTATTGACGTCAATGACGGTAAATGGCCCGCCTGGCATTATGCC
CAGTACATGACCTTATGGGACTTTCCTACTTGGCAGTACATCTACGTATTAGTCATCGCTATTACCATGG
TCGAGGTGAGCCCCACGTTCTGCTTCACTCTCCCCATCTCCCCCCCCTCCCCACCCCCAATTTTGTATTT
ATTTATTTTTTAATTATTTTGTGCAGCGATGGGGGCGGGGGGGGGGGGGGGGCGCGCGCCAGGCGGGGCG
GGGCGGGGCGAGGGGCGGGGCGGGGCGAGGCGGAGAGGTGCGGCGGCAGCCAATCAGAGCGGCGCGCTCC
GAAAGTTTCCTTTTATGGCGAGGCGGCGGCGGCGGCGGCCCTATAAAAAGCGAAGCGCGCGGCGGGCGGG
AGTCGCTGCGCGCTGCCTTCGCCCCGTGCCCCGCTCCGCCGCCGCCTCGCGCCGCCCGCCCCGGCTCTGA
CTGACCGCGTTACTCCCACAGGTGAGCGGGCGGGACGGCCCTTCTCCTCCGGGCTGTAATTAGCGCTTGG
TTTAATGACGGCTTGTTTCTTTTCTGTGGCTGCGTGAAAGCCTTGAGGGGCTCCGGGAGGGCCCTTTGTG
CGGGGGGAGCGGCTCGGGGCTGTCCGCGGGGGGACGGCTGCCTTCGGGGGGGACGGGGCAGGGCGGGGTT
CGGCTTCTGGCGTGTGACCGGCGGCTCTAGAGCCTCTGCTAACCATGTTCATGCCTTCTTCTTTTTCCTA
CAGCTCCTGGGCAACGTGCTGGTTATTGTGCTGTCTCATCATTTTGGCAAAGAATTGGATCCGGTACCGC
CACCATGGTGAGCAAGGGCGAGGAGCTGATCAAGGAGAACATGCACACGAAGCTGTACATGGAAGGCACC
GTGAACAACCACCACTTCAAGTGCACCCACGAAGGGGAGGGCAAGCCCTACGAGGGCACCCAGACCAACA
GGATTAAGGTGGTGGAGGGAGGCCCCCTGCCGTTCGCATTCGACATCCTGGCCACCTGCTTTATGTACGG
GAGCAAGACCTTCATCAACCACACCCAGGGCATCCCCGATTTCTTTAAGCAGTCCTTCCCTGAGGGCTTC
ACATGGGAGAGAGTCACCACATACGAAGACGGGGGCGTGCTTACCGTTACCCAGGACACCAGCCTCCAGG
ACGGCTGCTTGATCTACAACGTCAAGCTCAGAGGGGTGAACTTCCCATCCAACGGCCCTGTGATGCAGAA
GAAAACACTCGGCTGGGAGGCCAGTACCGAGACCCTGTACCCCGCTGACGGCGGCCTGGAAGGCAGATGC
GACATGGCCCTGAAGCTCGTGGGCGGGGGCCACCTGCACTGCAACCTGAAGACCACATACAGATCCAAGA
AACCCGCTAAGAACCTCAAGATGCCCGGCGTCTACTTTGTGGACCGCAGACTGGAAAGAATCAAGGAGGC
CGACAATGAGACCTACGTCGAGCAGCACGAGGTGGCTGTGGCCAGATACTGCGACCTCCCTAGCAAACTG
GGGCACAAACTTAATGGCATGGACGAGCTGTACAAGTAAGAATTCGATATCAAGCTTATCGATAATCAAC
CTCTGGATTACAAAATTTGTGAAAGATTGACTGGTATTCTTAACTATGTTGCTCCTTTTACGCTATGTGG
ATACGCTGCTTTAATGCCTTTGTATCATGCTATTGCTTCCCGTATGGCTTTCATTTTCTCCTCCTTGTAT
AAATCCTGGTTGCTGTCTCTTTATGAGGAGTTGTGGCCCGTTGTCAGGCAACGTGGCGTGGTGTGCACTG
TGTTTGCTGACGCAACCCCCACTGGTTGGGGCATTGCCACCACCTGTCAGCTCCTTTCCGGGACTTTCGC
TTTCCCCCTCCCTATTGCCACGGCGGAACTCATCGCCGCCTGCCTTGCCCGCTGCTGGACAGGGGCTCGG
CTGTTGGGCACTGACAATTCCGTGGTGTTGTCGGGGAAATCATCGTCCTTTCCTTGGCTGCTCGCCTGTG
TTGCCACCTGGATTCTGCGCGGGACGTCCTTCTGCTACGTCCCTTCGGCCCTCAATCCAGCGGACCTTCC
TTCCCGCGGCCTGCTGCCGGCTCTGCGGCCTCTTCCGCGTCTTCGCCTTCGCCCTCAGACGAGTCGGATC
TCCCTTTGGGCCGCCTCCCCGCATCGATACCGTCGACCCGGGCGGCCGCTTCGAGCAGACATGATAAGAT
ACATTGATGAGTTTGGACAAACCACAACTAGAATGCAGTGAAAAAAATGCTTTATTTGTGAAATTTGTGA
TGCTATTGCTTTATTTGTAACCATTATAAGCTGCAATAAACAAGTTAACAACAACAATTGCATTCATTTT
ATGTTTCAGGTTCAGGGGGAGATGTGGGAGGTTTTTTAAAGCAAGTAAAACCTCTACAAATGTGGTAAAA
TCGATAAGGATCTTCCTAGAGCATGGCTACGTAGATAAGTAGCATGGCGGGTTAATCATTAACTACAAGG
AACCCCTAGTGATGGAGTTGGCCACTCCCTCTCTGCGCGCTCGCTCGCTCACTGAGGCCGGGCGACCAAA
GGTCGCCCGACGCCCGGGCTTTGCCCGGGCGGCCTCAGTGAGCGAGCGAGCGCGCAGCTGCATTAATGAA
TCGGCCAACGCGCGGGGAGAGGCGGTTTGCGTATTGGGCGCTCTTCCGCTTCCTCGCTCACTGACTCGCT
GCGCTCGGTCGTTCGGCTGCGGCGAGCGGTATCAGCTCACTCAAAGGCGGTAATACGGTTATCCACAGAA
TCAGGGGATAACGCAGGAAAGAACATGTGAGCAAAAGGCCAGCAAAAGGCCAGGAACCGTAAAAAGGCCG
CGTTGCTGGCGTTTTTCCATAGGCTCCGCCCCCCTGACGAGCATCACAAAAATCGACGCTCAAGTCAGAG
GTGGCGAAACCCGACAGGACTATAAAGATACCAGGCGTTTCCCCCTGGAAGCTCCCTCGTGCGCTCTCCT
GTTCCGACCCTGCCGCTTACCGGATACCTGTCCGCCTTTCTCCCTTCGGGAAGCGTGGCGCTTTCTCATA
GCTCACGCTGTAGGTATCTCAGTTCGGTGTAGGTCGTTCGCTCCAAGCTGGGCTGTGTGCACGAACCCCC
CGTTCAGCCCGACCGCTGCGCCTTATCCGGTAACTATCGTCTTGAGTCCAACCCGGTAAGACACGACTTA
TCGCCACTGGCAGCAGCCACTGGTAACAGGATTAGCAGAGCGAGGTATGTAGGCGGTGCTACAGAGTTCT
TGAAGTGGTGGCCTAACTACGGCTACACTAGAAGAACAGTATTTGGTATCTGCGCTCTGCTGAAGCCAGT
TACCTTCGGAAAAAGAGTTGGTAGCTCTTGATCCGGCAAACAAACCACCGCTGGTAGCGGTGGTTTTTTT
GTTTGCAAGCAGCAGATTACGCGCAGAAAAAAAGGATCTCAAGAAGATCCTTTGATCTTTTCTACGGGGT
CTGACGCTCAGTGGAACGAAAACTCACGTTAAGGGATTTTGGTCATGAGATTATCAAAAAGGATCTTCAC
CTAGATCCTTTTAAATTAAAAATGAAGTTTTAAATCAATCTAAAGTATATATGAGTAAACTTGGTCTGAC
AGTTACCAATGCTTAATCAGTGAGGCACCTATCTCAGCGATCTGTCTATTTCGTTCATCCATAGTTGCCT
GACTCCCCGTCGTGTAGATAACTACGATACGGGAGGGCTTACCATCTGGCCCCAGTGCTGCAATGATACC
GCGAGACCCACGCTCACCGGCTCCAGATTTATCAGCAATAAACCAGCCAGCCGGAAGGGCCGAGCGCAGA
AGTGGTCCTGCAACTTTATCCGCCTCCATCCAGTCTATTAATTGTTGCCGGGAAGCTAGAGTAAGTAGTT
CGCCAGTTAATAGTTTGCGCAACGTTGTTGCCATTGCTACAGGCATCGTGGTGTCACGCTCGTCGTTTGG
TATGGCTTCATTCAGCTCCGGTTCCCAACGATCAAGGCGAGTTACATGATCCCCCATGTTGTGCAAAAAA
GCGGTTAGCTCCTTCGGTCCTCCGATCGTTGTCAGAAGTAAGTTGGCCGCAGTGTTATCACTCATGGTTA
TGGCAGCACTGCATAATTCTCTTACTGTCATGCCATCCGTAAGATGCTTTTCTGTGACTGGTGAGTACTC
AACCAAGTCATTCTGAGAATAGTGTATGCGGCGACCGAGTTGCTCTTGCCCGGCGTCAATACGGGATAAT
ACCGCGCCACATAGCAGAACTTTAAAAGTGCTCATCATTGGAAAACGTTCTTCGGGGCGAAAACTCTCAA
GGATCTTACCGCTGTTGAGATCCAGTTCGATGTAACCCACTCGTGCACCCAACTGATCTTCAGCATCTTT
TACTTTCACCAGCGTTTCTGGGTGAGCAAAAACAGGAAGGCAAAATGCCGCAAAAAAGGGAATAAGGGCG
ACACGGAAATGTTGAATACTCATACTCTTCCTTTTTCAATATTATTGAAGCATTTATCAGGGTTATTGTC
TCATGAGCGGATACATATTTGAATGTATTTAGAAAAATAAACAAATAGGGGTTCCGCGCACATTTCCCCG
AAAAGTGCCACCTAAATTGTAAGCGTTAATATTTTGTTAAAATTCGCGTTAAATTTTTGTTAAATCAGCT
CATTTTTTAACCAATAGGCCGAAATCGGCAAAATCCCTTATAAATCAAAAGAATAGACCGAGATAGGGT
[37 nt withheld, positions 4900-4936]
AAAGAACGTGGACTCCAACGTCAAAGG
[49 nt withheld, positions 4964-5012]
T
[91 nt withheld, positions 5014-5104]
G
[124 nt withheld, positions 5106-5229]
CCCATTCGCCATTCAGGCTGCGCAACTGTTGGGAAGGGCGATCGGTGCGGGCCTCTTCGCTATTACGCCA
GCTGCGCGCTCGCTCGCTCACTGAGGCCGCCCGGGCAAAGCCCGGGCGTCGGGCGACCTTTGGTCGCCCG
GCCTCAGTGAGCGAGCGAGCGCGCAGAGAGGGAGTGGCCAACTCCATCACTAGGGGTTCCTTGTAGTTAA
TGATTAACCCGCCATGCTACT
Features (pLannotate 1.2.2; 18 found; start..end, strand, type, name):
     31..279     +  enhancer       CMV enhancer (fragment): human cytomegalovirus immediate early enhancer
    281..558     +  promoter       chicken β-actin promoter: No description available
    559..694     +  intron         hybrid intron (fragment): hybrid between chicken β-actin (CBA) and minute virus of mice (MMV) introns (Gray et al., 2011)
    783..913     +  intron         chimeric intron (fragment): chimera between introns from chicken β-actin and rabbit β-globin
    911..973     +  CDS            HBB (fragment): HBB_LEPEU - Experimental evidence at protein level: Swiss-Prot protein existence level 1. Involved in oxygen transport from the lung to the various peripheral tissues. From Lepus europaeus (European hare).
    985..1716    +  CDS            mNeptune2.5: mNeptune2.5 is a basic (constitutively fluorescent) red fluorescent protein published in 2014, derived from Entacmaea quadricolor. It is reported to be a rapidly-maturing monomer with moderate acid sensitivity.
   1720..1744    +  misc_feature   MCS (fragment): pBluescript multiple cloning site
   1744..2332    +  misc_feature   WPRE: woodchuck hepatitis virus posttranscriptional regulatory element
   2375..2496    -  polyA_signal   SV40 poly(A) signal: SV40 polyadenylation signal
   2519..2587    -  CDS            large T antigen (fragment): large T antigen from SV40 (simian virus 40)
   2658..2791    +  repeat_region  AAV2 ITR: inverted terminal repeat of adeno-associated virus serotype 2 inverted
   2785..2841    -  CDS            lacI (fragment): lac repressor; lacI; The lac repressor binds to the lac operator to inhibit transcription in E. coli. This inhibition can be relieved by adding lactose or isopropyl-β-D-thiogalactopyranoside (IPTG).
   3024..3612    -  rep_origin     ori: high-copy-number ColE1/pMB1/pBR322/pUC origin of replication
   3783..4643    -  CDS            AmpR: β-lactamase; bla; confers resistance to ampicillin, carbenicillin, and related antibiotics
   4644..4748    -  promoter       AmpR promoter: bla
   4801..5229    -  rep_origin     f1 ori (sequence partly withheld): f1 bacteriophage origin of replication; arrow indicates direction of (+) strand synthesis
   5234..5303    -  CDS            lacZα (fragment): LacZα fragment of β-galactosidase; lacZ fragment
   5298..5430    -  repeat_region  AAV2 ITR (fragment): inverted terminal repeat of adeno-associated virus serotype 2 inverted
