[The description below was written by a language model from this plasmid's Addgene catalogue record and pLannotate feature annotations shown in this document.]
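Description:
pAAV-CAG-mNeptune2.5 is an adeno-associated virus transfer plasmid built on the pAAV-CAG-WPRE backbone for expressing the far-red fluorescent protein mNeptune2.5 in mammalian cells. The expression cassette lies between two AAV2 inverted terminal repeats, which are the cis elements needed for replication and packaging of the intervening DNA into AAV particles when rep/cap and helper functions are supplied in trans. The plasmid can also be used directly for transfection. In bacteria it is maintained through a high-copy ColE1/pUC-type origin and selected with ampicillin via the β-lactamase gene and its own promoter. An f1 phage origin is also present in the backbone. Short annotated fragments of lacI, lacZα and SV40 large T antigen appear to be backbone remnants rather than functional genes.

Transcription is driven by the composite CAG promoter, annotated here as a CMV immediate-early enhancer fragment, the chicken β-actin promoter and a chimeric chicken β-actin/rabbit β-globin intron. The small "HBB" hit is probably the β-globin portion at the end of this element. This strong, broadly active promoter is followed by the mNeptune2.5 coding sequence, with no tags or fusion partners annotated. mNeptune2.5 is a monomeric, rapidly maturing, constitutively fluorescent protein derived from the sea anemone Entacmaea quadricolor. The catalogue lists the insert species as mouse, which conflicts with this origin. Downstream, a WPRE enhances transcript stability and expression, and an SV40 polyadenylation signal terminates the message. The plasmid was deposited with a study that quantitatively compared near-infrared fluorescent proteins, which suggests mNeptune2.5 was expressed as one of the proteins assessed, although its exact role there is not stated.
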