Addgene plasmid #197197: pAAV-CAG-mNeptune2.5
Purpose: Expresses the protein of mNeptune2.5 in mammalian cells
Depositing lab: Kiryl Piatkevich. Depositing organization: Westlake University. Publication: Quantitative assessment of near-infrared fluorescent proteins. Zhang H, Papadaki S, Sun X, Wang X, Drobizhev M, Yao L, Rehbock M, Koster RW, Wu L, Namikawa K, Piatkevich KD. Nat Methods. 2023 Sep 4. doi: 10.1038/s41592-023-01975-z. PubMed 37666982.
Backbone
  Vector backbone: pAAV-CAG-WPRE
  Vector type: AAV
Growth in bacteria
  Bacterial resistance: Ampicillin, 100 μg/mL
  Growth temperature: 37°C
  Growth strain: NEB Stable
  Copy number: High Copy
Gene/Insert
  Gene/Insert name: mNeptune2.5
  Species: M. musculus (mouse)
  Cloning method: Gibson Cloning
Terms and licenses: Academic/Nonprofit Terms; Industry Terms: Not Available to Industry
Depositor comments: Please visit https://www.researchsquare.com/article/rs-797586/v1 for preprint.
How to cite: pAAV-CAG-mNeptune2.5 was a gift from Kiryl Piatkevich (Addgene plasmid # 197197 ; http://n2t.net/addgene:197197 ; RRID:Addgene_197197)
